Addgene plasmid #110696: B. fragilis 16S toehold switch sensor
Purpose: Toehold switch sensor to detect the V3 hypervariable region of the 16S rRNA with GFP output
Depositing lab: James Collins. Depositing organization: Massachusetts Institute of Technology. Publication: A low-cost paper-based synthetic biology platform for analyzing gut microbiota and host biomarkers. Takahashi MK, Tan X, Dy AJ, Braff D, Akana RT, Furuta Y, Donghia N, Ananthakrishnan A, Collins JJ. Nat Commun. 2018 Aug 21;9(1):3347. doi: 10.1038/s41467-018-05864-4. PubMed 30131493.
Backbone
  Vector backbone: pCOLA
  Vector type: Synthetic Biology
Growth in bacteria
  Bacterial resistance: Kanamycin, 50 μg/mL
  Growth temperature: 37°C
  Growth strain: NEB Stable
  Copy number: Low Copy
Gene/Insert
  Gene/Insert name: B. fragilis 16S toehold switch sensor
  Promoter: T7
  Cloning method: Gibson Cloning
  Sequencing primers: 5′ ttcaccaccctgaattgactc
Terms and licenses: Academic/Nonprofit Terms; Industry Terms: Not Available to Industry
How to cite: B. fragilis 16S toehold switch sensor was a gift from James Collins (Addgene plasmid # 110696 ; http://n2t.net/addgene:110696 ; RRID:Addgene_110696)
