[The description below was written by a language model from this plasmid's Addgene catalogue record and pLannotate feature annotations shown in this document.]
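Description:
B. fragilis 16S toehold switch sensor is a low-copy synthetic-biology plasmid built on the pCOLA backbone and propagated in E. coli. It replicates from the ColA origin, which is compatible with other common origins, and is selected with kanamycin through an aminoglycoside phosphotransferase (KanR) gene driven by a bla-type promoter. The backbone also carries lacI with its own promoter, along with small remnants annotated as a CAP binding site, a tetracycline-resistance fragment and a partial AmpR promoter, which appear to be backbone leftovers and not working parts. Two sequence records, the depositor's and a sequencing-verified one, differ by a single nucleotide in length and give the same feature layout.

The payload is a T7-driven riboregulator cassette. Roughly 100 nt of unannotated sequence lies between the T7 promoter and the reporter open reading frame, and this is presumably where the toehold switch itself sits, although the feature table does not mark it. In a toehold switch, the ribosome binding site and start codon are sequestered in an RNA hairpin. Binding of a complementary trigger RNA to the single-stranded toehold opens the hairpin and permits translation. Here the trigger is the V3 hypervariable region of the 16S rRNA, indicated by the construct's name to be that of B. fragilis. The catalogue gives the output as GFP. The automated annotation labels the reporter ORF "hfriFP", which is probably a similarity-based call and may not reflect a different reporter. A partial ssrA (LVA) degradation tag follows, which would shorten reporter half-life in cells with ClpXP/ClpAP, and a T7 terminator closes the unit. The associated publication describes a low-cost paper-based platform for analysing gut microbiota and host biomarkers, so the plasmid serves as a species-specific RNA sensor template there.
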