Features (pLannotate 1.2.2; 12 found; start..end, strand, type, name):
     34..52      +  promoter       T7 promoter: promoter for bacteriophage T7 RNA polymerase
    151..864     +  CDS            hfriFP: hfriFP is a fluorescent protein published in 2013, derived from Herbaspirillum frisingense.
    874..894     +  CDS            ssrA tag (LVA) (fragment): C-terminal peptide that mediates degradation in bacteria through the ClpXP and ClpAP proteases (McGinness et al., 2006) mutant LVA variant that confers accelerated degradation under some conditions (Andersen et al., 1998)
    972..1019    +  terminator     T7 terminator: transcription terminator for bacteriophage T7 RNA polymerase
   1183..1240    +  promoter       AmpR promoter (fragment): bla
   1249..2064    -  CDS            KanR: aminoglycoside phosphotransferase; aph(3')-Ia; confers resistance to kanamycin in bacteria or G418 (Geneticin®) in eukaryotes
   2065..2156    -  promoter       AmpR promoter: bla
   2174..2809    -  rep_origin     ColA ori: Plasmids containing the ColA origin of replication can be propagated in E. coli cells that contain additional plasmids with compatible origins.
   2894..2958    -  CDS            TcR (fragment): tetracycline efflux protein; tet; confers resistance to tetracycline
   2973..2994    -  protein_bind   CAP binding site: CAP binding activates transcription in the presence of cAMP. E. coli catabolite activator protein
   3007..4089    -  CDS            lacI: lac repressor; lacI; The lac repressor binds to the lac operator to inhibit transcription in E. coli. This inhibition can be relieved by adding lactose or isopropyl-β-D-thiogalactopyranoside (IPTG).
   4090..4167    -  promoter       lacI promoter: lacI
>Addgene plasmid #110696 | B. fragilis 16S toehold switch sensor | depositor full sequence | sequence record 212255 | B. fragilis 16S toehold switch sensor sequence 4192 bps
AAGTCTAACGCTGCTCTGGGCTAACTGTCGCGCTAATACGACTCACTATAGGGCTTATTCATATAATACA
TACAAAACAGTATACATACGGACTTTAGAACAGAGGAGATAAAGATGGTATGTATACTGAACCTGGCGGC
AGCGCAAAAGATGCGTAAAGGAGAAGAACTTTTCACTGGAGTTGTCCCAATTCTTGTTGAATTAGATGGT
GATGTTAATGGGCACAAATTTTCTGTCAGTGGAGAGGGTGAAGGTGATGCAACATACGGAAAACTTACCC
TTAAATTTATTTGCACTACTGGAAAACTACCTGTTCCGTGGCCAACACTTGTCACTACTTTCGGTTATGG
TGTTCAATGCTTTGCGAGATACCCAGATCACATGAAACAGCATGACTTTTTCAAGAGTGCCATGCCCGAA
GGTTACGTACAGGAAAGAACTATATTTTTCAAAGATGACGGGAACTACAAGACACGTGCTGAAGTCAAGT
TTGAAGGTGATACCCTTGTTAATAGAATCGAGTTAAAAGGTATTGATTTTAAAGAAGATGGAAACATTCT
TGGACACAAATTGGAATACAACTATAACTCACACAATGTATACATCATGGCAGACAAACAAAAGAATGGA
ATCAAAGTTAACTTCAAAATTAGACACAACATTGAAGATGGAAGCGTTCAACTAGCAGACCATTATCAAC
AAAATACTCCGATTGGCGATGGCCCTGTCCTTTTACCAGACAACCATTACCTGTCCACACAATCTGCCCT
TTCGAAAGATCCCAACGAAAAGAGAGACCACATGGTCCTTCTTGAGTTTGTAACCGCTGCTGGGATTACA
CATGGCATGGATGAACTATACAAAAGGCCTGCAGCAAACGACGAAAACTACGCTGCATCAGTTTAATAAG
ATAAACCAGAGCGGCACGGCAAGCAGAGTATACGAGATTCGGTAGCCACCGCTGAGCATAACTAGCATAA
CCCCTTGGGGCCTCTAAACGGGTCTTGAGGGGTTTTTTGCTGAAACCTCAGGCATTTGAGAAGCACACGG
TCACACTGCTTCCGGTAGTCAATAAACCGGTAAACCAGCAATAGACATAAGCGGCTATTTAACGACCCTG
CCCTGAACCGACGACAAGCTGACGACCGGGTCTCCGCAAGTGGCACTTTTCGGGGAAATGTGCGCGGAAC
CCCTATTTGTTTATTTTTCTAAATACATTCAAATATGTATCCGCTCATGAATTAATTCTTAGAAAAACTC
ATCGAGCATCAAATGAAACTGCAATTTATTCATATCAGGATTATCAATACCATATTTTTGAAAAAGCCGT
TTCTGTAATGAAGGAGAAAACTCACCGAGGCAGTTCCATAGGATGGCAAGATCCTGGTATCGGTCTGCGA
TTCCGACTCGTCCAACATCAATACAACCTATTAATTTCCCCTCGTCAAAAATAAGGTTATCAAGTGAGAA
ATCACCATGAGTGACGACTGAATCCGGTGAGAATGGCAAAAGTTTATGCATTTCTTTCCAGACTTGTTCA
ACAGGCCAGCCATTACGCTCGTCATCAAAATCACTCGCATCAACCAAACCGTTATTCATTCGTGATTGCG
CCTGAGCGAGACGAAATACGCGGTCGCTGTTAAAAGGACAATTACAAACAGGAATCGAATGCAACCGGCG
CAGGAACACTGCCAGCGCATCAACAATATTTTCACCTGAATCAGGATATTCTTCTAATACCTGGAATGCT
GTTTTCCCGGGGATCGCAGTGGTGAGTAACCATGCATCATCAGGAGTACGGATAAAATGCTTGATGGTCG
GAAGAGGCATAAATTCCGTCAGCCAGTTTAGTCTGACCATCTCATCTGTAACATCATTGGCAACGCTACC
TTTGCCATGTTTCAGAAACAACTCTGGCGCATCGGGCTTCCCATACAATCGATAGATTGTCGCACCTGAT
TGCCCGACATTATCGCGAGCCCATTTATACCCATATAAATCAGCATCCATGTTGGAATTTAATCGCGGCC
TAGAGCAAGACGTTTCCCGTTGAATATGGCTCATACTCTTCCTTTTTCAATATTATTGAAGCATTTATCA
GGGTTATTGTCTCATGAGCGGATACATATTTGAATGTATTTAGAAAAATAAACAAATAGGCATGCTAGCG
CAGAAACGTCCTAGAAGATGCCAGGAGGATACTTAGCAGAGAGACAATAAGGCCGGAGCGAAGCCGTTTT
TCCATAGGCTCCGCCCCCCTGACGAACATCACGAAATCTGACGCTCAAATCAGTGGTGGCGAAACCCGAC
AGGACTATAAAGATACCAGGCGTTTCCCCCTGATGGCTCCCTCTTGCGCTCTCCTGTTCCCGTCCTGCGG
CGTCCGTGTTGTGGTGGAGGCTTTACCCAAATCACCACGTCCCGTTCCGTGTAGACAGTTCGCTCCAAGC
TGGGCTGTGTGCAAGAACCCCCCGTTCAGCCCGACTGCTGCGCCTTATCCGGTAACTATCATCTTGAGTC
CAACCCGGAAAGACACGACAAAACGCCACTGGCAGCAGCCATTGGTAACTGAGAATTAGTGGATTTAGAT
ATCGAGAGTCTTGAAGTGGTGGCCTAACAGAGGCTACACTGAAAGGACAGTATTTGGTATCTGCGCTCCA
CTAAAGCCAGTTACCAGGTTAAGCAGTTCCCCAACTGACTTAACCTTCGATCAAACCGCCTCCCCAGGCG
GTTTTTTCGTTTACAGAGCAGGAGATTACGACGATCGTAAAAGGATCTCAAGAAGATCCTTTACGGATTC
CCGACACCATCACTCTAGATTTCAGTGCAATTTATCTCTTCAAATGTAGCACCTGAAGTCAGCCCCATAC
GATATAAGTTGTAATTCTCATGTTAGTCATGCCCCGCGCCCACCGGAAGGAGCTGACTGGGTTGAAGGCT
CTCAAGGGCATCGGTCGAGATCCCGGTGCCTAATGAGTGAGCTAACTTACATTAATTGCGTTGCGCTCAC
TGCCCGCTTTCCAGTCGGGAAACCTGTCGTGCCAGCTGCATTAATGAATCGGCCAACGCGCGGGGAGAGG
CGGTTTGCGTATTGGGCGCCAGGGTGGTTTTTCTTTTCACCAGTGAGACGGGCAACAGCTGATTGCCCTT
CACCGCCTGGCCCTGAGAGAGTTGCAGCAAGCGGTCCACGCTGGTTTGCCCCAGCAGGCGAAAATCCTGT
TTGATGGTGGTTAACGGCGGGATATAACATGAGCTGTCTTCGGTATCGTCGTATCCCACTACCGAGATGT
CCGCACCAACGCGCAGCCCGGACTCGGTAATGGCGCGCATTGCGCCCAGCGCCATCTGATCGTTGGCAAC
CAGCATCGCAGTGGGAACGATGCCCTCATTCAGCATTTGCATGGTTTGTTGAAAACCGGACATGGCACTC
CAGTCGCCTTCCCGTTCCGCTATCGGCTGAATTTGATTGCGAGTGAGATATTTATGCCAGCCAGCCAGAC
GCAGACGCGCCGAGACAGAACTTAATGGGCCCGCTAACAGCGCGATTTGCTGGTGACCCAATGCGACCAG
ATGCTCCACGCCCAGTCGCGTACCGTCTTCATGGGAGAAAATAATACTGTTGATGGGTGTCTGGTCAGAG
ACATCAAGAAATAACGCCGGAACATTAGTGCAGGCAGCTTCCACAGCAATGGCATCCTGGTCATCCAGCG
GATAGTTAATGATCAGCCCACTGACGCGTTGCGCGAGAAGATTGTGCACCGCCGCTTTACAGGCTTCGAC
GCCGCTTCGTTCTACCATCGACACCACCACGCTGGCACCCAGTTGATCGGCGCGAGATTTAATCGCCGCG
ACAATTTGCGACGGCGCGTGCAGGGCCAGACTGGAGGTGGCAACGCCAATCAGCAACGACTGTTTGCCCG
CCAGTTGTTGTGCCACGCGGTTGGGAATGTAATTCAGCTCCGCCATCGCCGCTTCCACTTTTTCCCGCGT
TTTCGCAGAAACGTGGCTGGCCTGGTTCACCACGCGGGAAACGGTCTGATAAGAGACACCGGCATACTCT
GCGACATCGTATAACGTTACTGGTTTCACATTCACCACCCTGAATTGACTCTCTTCCGGGCGCTATCATG
CCATACCGCGAAAGGTTTTGCGCCATTCGATGGTGTCCGGGATCTCGACGCTCTCCCTTATG
