Features (pLannotate 1.2.2; 12 found; start..end, strand, type, name):
     34..52      +  promoter       T7 promoter: promoter for bacteriophage T7 RNA polymerase
    151..864     +  CDS            hfriFP: hfriFP is a fluorescent protein published in 2013, derived from Herbaspirillum frisingense.
    874..894     +  CDS            ssrA tag (LVA) (fragment): C-terminal peptide that mediates degradation in bacteria through the ClpXP and ClpAP proteases (McGinness et al., 2006) mutant LVA variant that confers accelerated degradation under some conditions (Andersen et al., 1998)
    973..1020    +  terminator     T7 terminator: transcription terminator for bacteriophage T7 RNA polymerase
   1184..1241    +  promoter       AmpR promoter (fragment): bla
   1250..2065    -  CDS            KanR: aminoglycoside phosphotransferase; aph(3')-Ia; confers resistance to kanamycin in bacteria or G418 (Geneticin®) in eukaryotes
   2066..2157    -  promoter       AmpR promoter: bla
   2175..2810    -  rep_origin     ColA ori: Plasmids containing the ColA origin of replication can be propagated in E. coli cells that contain additional plasmids with compatible origins.
   2895..2959    -  CDS            TcR (fragment): tetracycline efflux protein; tet; confers resistance to tetracycline
   2974..2995    -  protein_bind   CAP binding site: CAP binding activates transcription in the presence of cAMP. E. coli catabolite activator protein
   3008..4090    -  CDS            lacI: lac repressor; lacI; The lac repressor binds to the lac operator to inhibit transcription in E. coli. This inhibition can be relieved by adding lactose or isopropyl-β-D-thiogalactopyranoside (IPTG).
   4091..4168    -  promoter       lacI promoter: lacI
>Addgene plasmid #110696 | B. fragilis 16S toehold switch sensor | addgene full sequence | sequence record 217885 | Addgene NGS Result
AAGTCTAACGCTGCTCTGGGCTAACTGTCGCGCTAATACGACTCACTATAGGGCTTATTCATATAATACA
TACAAAACAGTATACATACGGACTTTAGAACAGAGGAGATAAAGATGGTATGTATACTGAACCTGGCGGC
AGCGCAAAAGATGCGTAAAGGAGAAGAACTTTTCACTGGAGTTGTCCCAATTCTTGTTGAATTAGATGGT
GATGTTAATGGGCACAAATTTTCTGTCAGTGGAGAGGGTGAAGGTGATGCAACATACGGAAAACTTACCC
TTAAATTTATTTGCACTACTGGAAAACTACCTGTTCCGTGGCCAACACTTGTCACTACTTTCGGTTATGG
TGTTCAATGCTTTGCGAGATACCCAGATCACATGAAACAGCATGACTTTTTCAAGAGTGCCATGCCCGAA
GGTTACGTACAGGAAAGAACTATATTTTTCAAAGATGACGGGAACTACAAGACACGTGCTGAAGTCAAGT
TTGAAGGTGATACCCTTGTTAATAGAATCGAGTTAAAAGGTATTGATTTTAAAGAAGATGGAAACATTCT
TGGACACAAATTGGAATACAACTATAACTCACACAATGTATACATCATGGCAGACAAACAAAAGAATGGA
ATCAAAGTTAACTTCAAAATTAGACACAACATTGAAGATGGAAGCGTTCAACTAGCAGACCATTATCAAC
AAAATACTCCGATTGGCGATGGCCCTGTCCTTTTACCAGACAACCATTACCTGTCCACACAATCTGCCCT
TTCGAAAGATCCCAACGAAAAGAGAGACCACATGGTCCTTCTTGAGTTTGTAACCGCTGCTGGGATTACA
CATGGCATGGATGAACTATACAAAAGGCCTGCAGCAAACGACGAAAACTACGCTGCATCAGTTTAATAAG
ATAAACCAGAGCGGCACGGCAAGCAGAGTATACGAGATTCGGTAGCCACCGCTGAGCAATAACTAGCATA
ACCCCTTGGGGCCTCTAAACGGGTCTTGAGGGGTTTTTTGCTGAAACCTCAGGCATTTGAGAAGCACACG
GTCACACTGCTTCCGGTAGTCAATAAACCGGTAAACCAGCAATAGACATAAGCGGCTATTTAACGACCCT
GCCCTGAACCGACGACAAGCTGACGACCGGGTCTCCGCAAGTGGCACTTTTCGGGGAAATGTGCGCGGAA
CCCCTATTTGTTTATTTTTCTAAATACATTCAAATATGTATCCGCTCATGAATTAATTCTTAGAAAAACT
CATCGAGCATCAAATGAAACTGCAATTTATTCATATCAGGATTATCAATACCATATTTTTGAAAAAGCCG
TTTCTGTAATGAAGGAGAAAACTCACCGAGGCAGTTCCATAGGATGGCAAGATCCTGGTATCGGTCTGCG
ATTCCGACTCGTCCAACATCAATACAACCTATTAATTTCCCCTCGTCAAAAATAAGGTTATCAAGTGAGA
AATCACCATGAGTGACGACTGAATCCGGTGAGAATGGCAAAAGTTTATGCATTTCTTTCCAGACTTGTTC
AACAGGCCAGCCATTACGCTCGTCATCAAAATCACTCGCATCAACCAAACCGTTATTCATTCGTGATTGC
GCCTGAGCGAGACGAAATACGCGGTCGCTGTTAAAAGGACAATTACAAACAGGAATCGAATGCAACCGGC
GCAGGAACACTGCCAGCGCATCAACAATATTTTCACCTGAATCAGGATATTCTTCTAATACCTGGAATGC
TGTTTTCCCGGGGATCGCAGTGGTGAGTAACCATGCATCATCAGGAGTACGGATAAAATGCTTGATGGTC
GGAAGAGGCATAAATTCCGTCAGCCAGTTTAGTCTGACCATCTCATCTGTAACATCATTGGCAACGCTAC
CTTTGCCATGTTTCAGAAACAACTCTGGCGCATCGGGCTTCCCATACAATCGATAGATTGTCGCACCTGA
TTGCCCGACATTATCGCGAGCCCATTTATACCCATATAAATCAGCATCCATGTTGGAATTTAATCGCGGC
CTAGAGCAAGACGTTTCCCGTTGAATATGGCTCATACTCTTCCTTTTTCAATATTATTGAAGCATTTATC
AGGGTTATTGTCTCATGAGCGGATACATATTTGAATGTATTTAGAAAAATAAACAAATAGGCATGCTAGC
GCAGAAACGTCCTAGAAGATGCCAGGAGGATACTTAGCAGAGAGACAATAAGGCCGGAGCGAAGCCGTTT
TTCCATAGGCTCCGCCCCCCTGACGAACATCACGAAATCTGACGCTCAAATCAGTGGTGGCGAAACCCGA
CAGGACTATAAAGATACCAGGCGTTTCCCCCTGATGGCTCCCTCTTGCGCTCTCCTGTTCCCGTCCTGCG
GCGTCCGTGTTGTGGTGGAGGCTTTACCCAAATCACCACGTCCCGTTCCGTGTAGACAGTTCGCTCCAAG
CTGGGCTGTGTGCAAGAACCCCCCGTTCAGCCCGACTGCTGCGCCTTATCCGGTAACTATCATCTTGAGT
CCAACCCGGAAAGACACGACAAAACGCCACTGGCAGCAGCCATTGGTAACTGAGAATTAGTGGATTTAGA
TATCGAGAGTCTTGAAGTGGTGGCCTAACAGAGGCTACACTGAAAGGACAGTATTTGGTATCTGCGCTCC
ACTAAAGCCAGTTACCAGGTTAAGCAGTTCCCCAACTGACTTAACCTTCGATCAAACCGCCTCCCCAGGC
GGTTTTTTCGTTTACAGAGCAGGAGATTACGACGATCGTAAAAGGATCTCAAGAAGATCCTTTACGGATT
CCCGACACCATCACTCTAGATTTCAGTGCAATTTATCTCTTCAAATGTAGCACCTGAAGTCAGCCCCATA
CGATATAAGTTGTAATTCTCATGTTAGTCATGCCCCGCGCCCACCGGAAGGAGCTGACTGGGTTGAAGGC
TCTCAAGGGCATCGGTCGAGATCCCGGTGCCTAATGAGTGAGCTAACTTACATTAATTGCGTTGCGCTCA
CTGCCCGCTTTCCAGTCGGGAAACCTGTCGTGCCAGCTGCATTAATGAATCGGCCAACGCGCGGGGAGAG
GCGGTTTGCGTATTGGGCGCCAGGGTGGTTTTTCTTTTCACCAGTGAGACGGGCAACAGCTGATTGCCCT
TCACCGCCTGGCCCTGAGAGAGTTGCAGCAAGCGGTCCACGCTGGTTTGCCCCAGCAGGCGAAAATCCTG
TTTGATGGTGGTTAACGGCGGGATATAACATGAGCTGTCTTCGGTATCGTCGTATCCCACTACCGAGATG
TCCGCACCAACGCGCAGCCCGGACTCGGTAATGGCGCGCATTGCGCCCAGCGCCATCTGATCGTTGGCAA
CCAGCATCGCAGTGGGAACGATGCCCTCATTCAGCATTTGCATGGTTTGTTGAAAACCGGACATGGCACT
CCAGTCGCCTTCCCGTTCCGCTATCGGCTGAATTTGATTGCGAGTGAGATATTTATGCCAGCCAGCCAGA
CGCAGACGCGCCGAGACAGAACTTAATGGGCCCGCTAACAGCGCGATTTGCTGGTGACCCAATGCGACCA
GATGCTCCACGCCCAGTCGCGTACCGTCTTCATGGGAGAAAATAATACTGTTGATGGGTGTCTGGTCAGA
GACATCAAGAAATAACGCCGGAACATTAGTGCAGGCAGCTTCCACAGCAATGGCATCCTGGTCATCCAGC
GGATAGTTAATGATCAGCCCACTGACGCGTTGCGCGAGAAGATTGTGCACCGCCGCTTTACAGGCTTCGA
CGCCGCTTCGTTCTACCATCGACACCACCACGCTGGCACCCAGTTGATCGGCGCGAGATTTAATCGCCGC
GACAATTTGCGACGGCGCGTGCAGGGCCAGACTGGAGGTGGCAACGCCAATCAGCAACGACTGTTTGCCC
GCCAGTTGTTGTGCCACGCGGTTGGGAATGTAATTCAGCTCCGCCATCGCCGCTTCCACTTTTTCCCGCG
TTTTCGCAGAAACGTGGCTGGCCTGGTTCACCACGCGGGAAACGGTCTGATAAGAGACACCGGCATACTC
TGCGACATCGTATAACGTTACTGGTTTCACATTCACCACCCTGAATTGACTCTCTTCCGGGCGCTATCAT
GCCATACCGCGAAAGGTTTTGCGCCATTCGATGGTGTCCGGGATCTCGACGCTCTCCCTTATG
